>Addgene plasmid #146724 | pCMV-TAPtagN-HsDCP2_K | depositor full sequence | sequence record 289170 | Full Sequence
TAGTTATTAATAGTAATCAATTACGGGGTCATTAGTTCATAGCCCATATATGGAGTTCCGCGTTACATAA
CTTACGGTAAATGGCCCGCCTGGCTGACCGCCCAACGACCCCCGCCCATTGACGTCAATAATGACGTATG
TTCCCATAGTAACGCCAATAGGGACTTTCCATTGACGTCAATGGGTGGAGTATTTACGGTAAACTGCCCA
CTTGGCAGTACATCAAGTGTATCATATGCCAAGTACGCCCCCTATTGACGTCAATGACGGTAAATGGCCC
GCCTGGCATTATGCCCAGTACATGACCTTATGGGACTTTCCTACTTGGCAGTACATCTACGTATTAGTCA
TCGCTATTACCATGGTGATGCGGTTTTGGCAGTACATCAATGGGCGTGGATAGCGGTTTGACTCACGGGG
ATTTCCAAGTCTCCACCCCATTGACGTCAATGGGAGTTTGTTTTGGCACCAAAATCAACGGGACTTTCCA
AAATGTCGTAACAACTCCGCCCCATTGACGCAAATGGGCGGTAGGCGTGTACGGTGGGAGGTCTATATAA
GCAGAGCTCTCTGGCTAACTAGAGAACCCACTGCTTACTGGCTTATCGAAATTAATACGACTCACTATAG
GGAGACCCAAGCTCTAGCGCTACCGGTGCCACCATGGCAGGCCTTGCGCAACACGATGAAGCCGTGGACA
ACAAATTCAACAAAGAACAACAAAACGCGTTCTATGAGATCTTACATTTACCTAACTTAAACGAAGAACA
ACGAAACGCCTTCATCCAAAGTTTAAAAGATGACCCAAGCCAAAGCGCTAACCTTTTAGCAGAAGCTAAA
AAGCTAAATGATGCTCAGGCGCCGAAAGTAGACAACAAATTCAACAAAGAACAACAAAACGCGTTCTATG
AGATCTTACATTTACCTAACTTAAACGAAGAACAACGAAACGCCTTCATCCAAAGTTTAAAAGATGACCC
AAGCCAAAGCGCTAACCTTTTAGCAGAAGCTAAAAAGCTAAATGATGCTCAGGCGCCGAAAGTAGACGCG
AATTGTGATATACCTACAACTGCTTCTGAAAATTTATATTTTCAAGGTGAACTAAAGAGAAGATGGAAAA
AGAATTTCATAGCCGTCTCAGCAGCCAACCGCTTTAAGAAAATCTCATCCTCCGGGGCACTTGATCCATC
CGGACTCAGATCTCGAGCTATGGAGACCAAACGGGTGGAGATTCCCGGCAGCGTCCTGGACGATCTCTGC
AGCCGATTTATTTTGCATATTCCCAGCGAGGAAAGAGACAATGCAATCCGAGTGTGTTTTCAGATTGAAC
TTGCCCATTGGTTTTACTTGGATTTCTACATGCAGAACACACCAGGATTACCTCAGTGTGGGATAAGAGA
CTTTGCTAAAGCTGTCTTCAGTCATTGTCCGTTTTTGCTGCCTCAAGGTGAAGATGTGGAAAAAGTTTTG
GATGAATGGAAGGAATATAAAATG
[447 nt withheld, positions 1495-1941]
GATTCCTCAGACAGTGACAATGGATTTTCCTCAACTGGTAGCACGCCGGCTAAACCCACTGTGGAAAAAT
TGAGTCGAACCAAATTCCGCCACAGTCAGCAGTTATTTCCTGACGGTTCTCCTGGTGACCAGTGGGTAAA
GCACAGGCAACCACTGCAGCAAAAGCCATATAATAATCATTCTGAAATGTCTGACCTTTTAAAAGGAAAG
AATCAAAGTATGAGGGGAAATGGCAGAAAACAGTATCAAGATTCACCTAATCAAAAGAAAAGAACAAATG
GGCTTCAGCCAGCAAAGCAGCAGAATTCTTTGATGAAGTGTGAAAAGAAACTTCATCCACGGAAACTTCA
GGATAATTTTGAAACAGATGCTGTATATGACTTGCCTAGCTCCAGTGAAGACCAGTTGCTAGAACATGCC
GAGGGACAGCCCGTGGCATGTAATGGACATTGCAAGTTCCCCTTTTCATCCAGAGCCTTTTTGAGTTTCA
AGTTTGACCATAATGCTATAATGAAAATCTTGGACCTTTAACCGCGGGCCCGGGATCCACCGGATCTAGA
TAACTGATCATAATCAGCCATACCACATTTGTAGAGGTTTTACTTGCTTTAAAAAACCTCCCACACCTCC
CCCTGAACCTGAAACATAAAATGAATGCAATTGTTGTTGTTAACTTGTTTATTGCAGCTTATAATGGTTA
CAAATAAAGCAATAGCATCACAAATTTCACAAATAAAGCATTTTTTTCACTGCATTCTAGTTGTGGTTTG
TCCAAACTCATCAATGTATCTTAACGCGTAAATTGTAAGCGTTAATATTTTGTTAAAATTCGCGTTAAAT
TTTTGTTAAATCAGCTCATTTTTTAACCAATAGGCCGAAATCGGCAAAATCCCTTATAAATCAAAAGAAT
AGACCGAGATAGGGT
[37 nt withheld, positions 2867-2903]
AAAGAACGTGGACTCCAACGTCAAAGG
[49 nt withheld, positions 2931-2979]
T
[91 nt withheld, positions 2981-3071]
G
[124 nt withheld, positions 3073-3196]
CAGGTGGCACTTTTCGGGGAAATGTGCGCGGAACCCCTATTTGTTTATTTTTCTAAATACATTCAAATAT
GTATCCGCTCATGAGACAATAACCCTGATAAATGCTTCAATAATATTGAAAAAGGAAGAGTCCTGAGGCG
GAAAGAACCAGCTGTGGAATGTGTGTCAGTTAGGGTGTGGAAAGTCCCCAGGCTCCCCAGCAGGCAGAAG
TATGCAAAGCATGCATCTCAATTAGTCAGCAACCAGGTGTGGAAAGTCCCCAGGCTCCCCAGCAGGCAGA
AGTATGCAAAGCATGCATCTCAATTAGTCAGCAACCATAGTCCCGCCCCTAACTCCGCCCATCCCGCCCC
TAACTCCGCCCAGTTCCGCCCATTCTCCGCCCCATGGCTGACTAATTTTTTTTATTTATGCAGAGGCCGA
GGCCGCCTCGGCCTCTGAGCTATTCCAGAAGTAGTGAGGAGGCTTTTTTGGAGGCCTAGGCTTTTGCAAA
GATCGATCAAGAGACAGGATGAGGATCGTTTCGCATGATTGAACAAGATGGATTGCACGCAGGTTCTCCG
GCCGCTTGGGTGGAGAGGCTATTCGGCTATGACTGGGCACAACAGACAATCGGCTGCTCTGATGCCGCCG
TGTTCCGGCTGTCAGCGCAGGGGCGCCCGGTTCTTTTTGTCAAGACCGACCTGTCCGGTGCCCTGAATGA
ACTGCAAGACGAGGCAGCGCGGCTATCGTGGCTGGCCACGACGGGCGTTCCTTGCGCAGCTGTGCTCGAC
GTTGTCACTGAAGCGGGAAGGGACTGGCTGCTATTGGGCGAAGTGCCGGGGCAGGATCTCCTGTCATCTC
ACCTTGCTCCTGCCGAGAAAGTATCCATCATGGCTGATGCAATGCGGCGGCTGCATACGCTTGATCCGGC
TACCTGCCCATTCGACCACCAAGCGAAACATCGCATCGAGCGAGCACGTACTCGGATGGAAGCCGGTCTT
GTCGATCAGGATGATCTGGACGAAGAGCATCAGGGGCTCGCGCCAGCCGAACTGTTCGCCAGGCTCAAGG
CGAGCATGCCCGACGGCGAGGATCTCGTCGTGACCCATGGCGATGCCTGCTTGCCGAATATCATGGTGGA
AAATGGCCGCTTTTCTGGATTCATCGACTGTGGCCGGCTGGGTGTGGCGGACCGCTATCAGGACATAGCG
TTGGCTACCCGTGATATTGCTGAAGAGCTTGGCGGCGAATGGGCTGACCGCTTCCTCGTGCTTTACGGTA
TCGCCGCTCCCGATTCGCAGCGCATCGCCTTCTATCGCCTTCTTGACGAGTTCTTCTGAGCGGGACTCTG
GGGTTCGAAATGACCGACCAAGCGACGCCCAACCTGCCATCACGAGATTTCGATTCCACCGCCGCCTTCT
ATGAAAGGTTGGGCTTCGGAATCGTTTTCCGGGACGCCGGCTGGATGATCCTCCAGCGCGGGGATCTCAT
GCTGGAGTTCTTCGCCCACCCTAGGGGGAGGCTAACTGAAACACGGAAGGAGACAATACCGGAAGGAACC
CGCGCTATGACGGCAATAAAAAGACAGAATAAAACGCACGGTGTTGGGTCGTTTGTTCATAAACGCGGGG
TTCGGTCCCAGGGCTGGCACTCTGTCGATACCCCACCGAGACCCCATTGGGGCCAATACGCCCGCGTTTC
TTCCTTTTCCCCACCCCACCCCCCAAGTTCGGGTGAAGGCCCAGGGCTCGCAGCCAACGTCGGGGCGGCA
GGCCCTGCCATAGCCTCAGGTTACTCATATATACTTTAGATTGATTTAAAACTTCATTTTTAATTTAAAA
GGATCTAGGTGAAGATCCTTTTTGATAATCTCATGACCAAAATCCCTTAACGTGAGTTTTCGTTCCACTG
AGCGTCAGACCCCGTAGAAAAGATCAAAGGATCTTCTTGAGATCCTTTTTTTCTGCGCGTAATCTGCTGC
TTGCAAACAAAAAAACCACCGCTACCAGCGGTGGTTTGTTTGCCGGATCAAGAGCTACCAACTCTTTTTC
CGAAGGTAACTGGCTTCAGCAGAGCGCAGATACCAAATACTGTCCTTCTAGTGTAGCCGTAGTTAGGCCA
CCACTTCAAGAACTCTGTAGCACCGCCTACATACCTCGCTCTGCTAATCCTGTTACCAGTGGCTGCTGCC
AGTGGCGATAAGTCGTGTCTTACCGGGTTGGACTCAAGACGATAGTTACCGGATAAGGCGCAGCGGTCGG
GCTGAACGGGGGGTTCGTGCACACAGCCCAGCTTGGAGCGAACGACCTACACCGAACTGAGATACCTACA
GCGTGAGCTATGAGAAAGCGCCACGCTTCCCGAAGGGAGAAAGGCGGACAGGTATCCGGTAAGCGGCAGG
GTCGGAACAGGAGAGCGCACGAGGGAGCTTCCAGGGGGAAACGCCTGGTATCTTTATAGTCCTGTCGGGT
TTCGCCACCTCTGACTTGAGCGTCGATTTTTGTGATGCTCGTCAGGGGGGCGGAGCCTATGGAAAAACGC
CAGCAACGCGGCCTTTTTACGGTTCCTGGCCTTTTGCTGGCCTTTTGCTCACATGTTCTTTCCTGCGTTA
TCCCCTGATTCTGTGGATAACCGTATTACCGCCATGCAT
Features (pLannotate 1.2.2; 20 found; start..end, strand, type, name):
     61..364     +  enhancer       CMV enhancer: human cytomegalovirus immediate early enhancer
    365..568     +  promoter       CMV promoter: human cytomegalovirus (CMV) immediate early promoter
    564..597     +  LTR            5' LTR (truncated) (fragment): truncated 5' long terminal repeat (LTR) from HIV-1
    613..631     +  promoter       T7 promoter: promoter for bacteriophage T7 RNA polymerase
    694..867     +  CDS            ProtA: IgG-binding unit of Staphylococcus aureus protein A
    871..1041    +  CDS            ProtA: IgG-binding unit of Staphylococcus aureus protein A
   1112..1182    +  CDS            CBP (fragment): calmodulin-binding peptide derived from skeletal muscle myosin light chain kinase; binds calmodulin with nanomolar affinity in the presence of calcium
   1189..1209    +  misc_feature   MCS (fragment): multiple cloning site
   1210..2469    +  CDS            DCP2 (sequence partly withheld): DCP2_HUMAN - Also known as NUDT20. Experimental evidence at protein level: Swiss-Prot protein existence level 1. Decapping metalloenzyme that catalyzes the cleavage of the cap structure on mRNAs (PubMed:12417715, PubMed:12218187, PubMed:12923261, PubMed:21070968, PubMed:28002401). Removes the 7- methyl guanine cap structure from mRNA molecules, yielding a 5'- phosphorylated mRNA fragment and 7m-GDP (PubMed:12486012, PubMed:12923261, PubMed:21070968, PubMed:28002401). Necessary for the degradation of mRNAs, both in normal mRNA turnover and in nonsense- mediated mRNA decay (PubMed:14527413). Pla
   2472..2494    +  misc_feature   MCS (fragment): multiple cloning site
   2506..2590    +  CDS            large T antigen (fragment): large T antigen from SV40 (simian virus 40)
   2613..2734    +  polyA_signal   SV40 poly(A) signal: SV40 polyadenylation signal
   2768..3196    -  rep_origin     f1 ori (sequence partly withheld): f1 bacteriophage origin of replication; arrow indicates direction of (+) strand synthesis
   3223..3327    +  promoter       AmpR promoter: bla
   3329..3686    +  promoter       SV40 promoter: SV40 enhancer and early promoter
   3721..4515    +  CDS            NeoR/KanR: aminoglycoside phosphotransferase from Tn5; aph(3')-II (or nptII); confers resistance to neomycin, kanamycin, and G418 (Geneticin®)
   4536..4688    +  CDS            ble (fragment): BLE_KLEPN - Experimental evidence at protein level: Swiss-Prot protein existence level 1. Binding protein with a strong affinity to the bleomycin family of antibiotics. Binds to CL990; an antimitotic-antibiotic compound. From Klebsiella pneumoniae.
   4747..4794    +  polyA_signal   HSV TK poly(A) signal: herpes simplex virus thymidine kinase polyadenylation signal (Cole and Stacy, 1985)
   4885..4901    -  polyA_signal   bGH poly(A) signal (fragment): bovine growth hormone polyadenylation signal
   5123..5711    +  rep_origin     ori: high-copy-number ColE1/pMB1/pBR322/pUC origin of replication
