[The description below was written by a language model from this plasmid's Addgene catalogue record and pLannotate feature annotations shown in this document.]
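Description:
pCMV-TAPtagN-HsDCP2_K is a 5.8 kb mammalian expression plasmid that produces human DCP2 (also called NUDT20) fused at its N-terminus to a tandem affinity purification (TAP) tag. The backbone is recorded as unknown. Its annotated layout includes a high-copy ColE1/pUC-type origin and an f1 origin. A single NeoR/KanR (Tn5 aminoglycoside phosphotransferase) gene sits behind both the bacterial bla promoter and the SV40 enhancer/early promoter and is followed by an HSV TK polyadenylation signal. This arrangement allows kanamycin selection in E. coli and, in principle, G418 selection in transfected mammalian cells.

The expression cassette is driven by the human cytomegalovirus immediate early enhancer and promoter, and a T7 promoter lies just upstream of the coding region. The open reading frame begins with two IgG-binding units of Staphylococcus aureus protein A, followed by a calmodulin-binding peptide. These are the two modules of a classical TAP tag, which permits sequential capture on IgG and calmodulin resins. A gap between them is unannotated; a protease cleavage site often sits there in such tags, but the record does not state one. After a short polylinker remnant comes the DCP2 coding sequence, which encodes the metalloenzyme that removes the 7-methylguanosine cap from mRNAs during general turnover and nonsense-mediated decay. The transcript ends at an SV40 polyadenylation signal. Small annotated fragments (HIV-1 LTR, SV40 large T antigen, ble, bGH poly(A)) are probably partial sequence matches or backbone remnants rather than functional elements.

The stated purpose is mammalian expression of HsDCP2. The tag suggests use in affinity purification or pull-down of decapping complexes, though the record does not specify this. The deposited sequence may be theoretical.
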