Addgene plasmid #146724: pCMV-TAPtagN-HsDCP2_K
Purpose: Mammalian Expression of HsDCP2
Depositing lab: Elisa Izaurralde. Depositing organization: Max Planck Institute for Developmental Biology.
Backbone
  Vector backbone: Unknown
  Vector type: Mammalian Expression
Growth in bacteria
  Bacterial resistance: Kanamycin, 50 μg/mL
  Growth temperature: 37°C
  Growth strain: DH5alpha
  Copy number: High Copy
Gene/Insert
  Gene/Insert name: HsDCP2
  Species: H. sapiens (human)
  Entrez Gene: DCP2 (a.k.a. NUDT20)
  Cloning method: Unknown
Terms and licenses: Academic/Nonprofit Terms; Industry Terms: Not Available to Industry
Depositor comments: Plasmids from this collection were made available to the research community and donated after the lab closed. Please note that the sequence provided by the depositing laboratory may be theoretical/predicted or based on Sanger sequencing results. There may be discrepancies between sequencing results obtained by Addgene and the depositor sequence. If an Addgene verified sequence is not available, please contact before placing your order to request that our lab fully sequence the plasmid.
How to cite: pCMV-TAPtagN-HsDCP2_K was a gift from Elisa Izaurralde (Addgene plasmid # 146724 ; http://n2t.net/addgene:146724 ; RRID:Addgene_146724)
